Addgene plasmid #237489: CL20_MSCV-NUP98::KDM5A-ires-GFP
Purpose: Express NUP98::KDM5A in bicistronic retroviral vector
Depositing lab: Charles Mullighan. Depositing organization: St. Jude Children's Research Hospital. Publication: KAT6A and KAT7 Histone Acetyltransferase Complexes Are Molecular Dependencies and Therapeutic Targets in NUP98-Rearranged Acute Myeloid Leukemia. Michmerhuizen NL, Heikamp EB, Iacobucci I, Umeda M, Arthur B, Mishra V, Park CS, Di Giacomo D, Hiltenbrand R, Gao Q, Radko-Juettner S, Lott J, Martucci C, Subramanyam V, Hatton C, Wenge DV, Baviskar P, Portola P, Claquin A, Chandra B, Baggett DW, Khalighifar A, Huang H, Zhou P, Long L, Shi H, Sun Y, Papachristou EK, Sekhar Reddy Chilamakuri C, de Luna Vitorino FN, Gongora JM, Wu H, Pounds SB, Janke LJ, Kentsis A, D'Santos CS, Garcia BA, Kriwacki RW, Chi H, Klco JM, Armstrong SA, Mullighan CG. Cancer Discov. 2025 Jun 19. doi: 10.1158/2159-8290.CD-24-1772. PubMed 40536430.
Backbone
  Vector backbone: CL20
  Vector type: Mammalian Expression, Retroviral
Growth in bacteria
  Bacterial resistance: Ampicillin, 100 μg/mL
  Growth temperature: 37°C
  Growth strain: NEB Stable
  Copy number: High Copy
Gene/Insert
  Gene/Insert name: NUP98::KDM5A
  Species: H. sapiens (human)
  Entrez Gene: NUP98 (a.k.a. ADIR2, NUP196, NUP96, Nup98-96); KDM5A (a.k.a. NEDEHC, RBBP-2, RBBP2, RBP2)
  Promoter: MSCV
  Cloning method: Gateway Cloning
Terms and licenses: Academic/Nonprofit Terms; Industry Terms: Not Available to Industry
How to cite: CL20_MSCV-NUP98::KDM5A-ires-GFP was a gift from Charles Mullighan (Addgene plasmid # 237489 ; http://n2t.net/addgene:237489 ; RRID:Addgene_237489)
