[The description below was written by a language model from this plasmid's Addgene catalogue record and pLannotate feature annotations shown in this document.]
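Description:
CL20_MSCV-NUP98::KDM5A-ires-GFP is a bicistronic gammaretroviral expression plasmid of about 8.7 kb for delivering the human leukemia-associated fusion oncoprotein NUP98::KDM5A into mammalian cells. The backbone is recorded as CL20. In bacteria it is maintained by a high-copy ColE1/pUC-type origin and selected with ampicillin through the bla (AmpR) gene. Short annotated fragments of lacI, lacZα, TcR, rop, bom and env, along with a lac promoter/operator segment, appear to be non-functional remnants of earlier cloning vectors.

The retroviral cassette lies on the reverse strand of the sequenced record and is bounded by 5' and 3' long terminal repeats of murine embryonic stem cell virus (MSCV type). The 5' LTR serves as the promoter, in line with the catalogue entry. Downstream of it are the MESV Ψ packaging signal and a truncated, start-codon-less MMLV gag segment, which together promote encapsidation of the vector RNA when gag-pol and env are supplied in trans by packaging cells. The insert, introduced by Gateway cloning, joins an N-terminal portion of NUP98 (roughly 1.5 kb annotated) to a shorter C-terminal portion of KDM5A (roughly 0.6 kb). An EMCV IRES followed by EGFP allows cap-independent translation of the reporter from the same transcript, so green fluorescence marks transduced cells expressing the fusion and permits their sorting or tracking.

The associated publication concerns KAT6A and KAT7 histone acetyltransferase complexes as dependencies in NUP98-rearranged acute myeloid leukemia, so the construct probably serves to model that disease by stable transduction. The record does not specify the target cells.
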