Features (pLannotate 1.2.2; 21 found; start..end, strand, type, name):
      1..589     +  rep_origin     ori: high-copy-number ColE1/pMB1/pBR322/pUC origin of replication
    772..864     +  CDS            lacI (fragment): lac repressor; lacI; The lac repressor binds to the lac operator to inhibit transcription in E. coli. This inhibition can be relieved by adding lactose or isopropyl-β-D-thiogalactopyranoside (IPTG).
    877..898     +  protein_bind   CAP binding site: CAP binding activates transcription in the presence of cAMP. E. coli catabolite activator protein
    913..943     +  promoter       lac promoter: promoter for the E. coli lac operon
    951..967     +  protein_bind   lac operator: The lac repressor binds to the lac operator to inhibit transcription in E. coli. This inhibition can be relieved by adding lactose or isopropyl-β-D-thiogalactopyranoside (IPTG). lac repressor encoded by lacI
   1129..1643    -  LTR            3' LTR: 3' long terminal repeat from murine embryonic stem cell virus
   1702..1728    -  misc_feature   MCS (fragment): pBluescript multiple cloning site
   1745..2464    -  CDS            EGFP: the original enhanced GFP (Yang et al., 1996) mammalian codon-optimized
   2478..2940    -  misc_feature   IRES: internal ribosome entry site (IRES) of the encephalomyocarditis virus (EMCV)
   3084..3701    -  CDS            KDM5A (fragment): KDM5A_HUMAN - Also known as JARID1A, RBBP2, RBP2 From Homo sapiens (Human).
   3699..5240    -  CDS            NUP98 (fragment): NUP98_HUMAN - Also known as ADAR2. Experimental evidence at protein level: Swiss-Prot protein existence level 1. (Microbial infection) Binds HIV-1 capsid-nucleocapsid (HIV-1 CA-NC) complexes and may thereby promote the integration of the virus in the host nucleus (in vitro) (PubMed:23523133). Binding affinity to HIV-1 CA-NC complexes bearing the capsid change ASN-74-ASP is reduced (in vitro) (PubMed:23523133). From Homo sapiens (Human).
   5309..5725    -  CDS            gag (truncated): truncated Moloney murine leukemia virus (MMLV) gag gene lacking the start codon
   5792..6133    -  misc_feature   MESV Ψ: packaging signal of murine embryonic stem cell virus
   6197..6713    -  LTR            5' LTR: 5' long terminal repeat from murine embryonic stem cell virus
   6755..6853    -  CDS            env (fragment): murine leukemia virus gPr80 envelope polyprotein precursor; env; proteolytically cleaved into gp70SU and p15TM subunits
   6854..7055    +  CDS            TcR (fragment): tetracycline efflux protein; tet; confers resistance to tetracycline
   7055..7204    +  CDS            lacZα (fragment): LacZα fragment of β-galactosidase; lacZ fragment
   7210..7309    -  misc_feature   bom (fragment): basis of mobility region from pBR322
   7411..7446    -  CDS            rop (fragment): Rop protein, which maintains plasmids at low copy number; rop
   7541..7645    +  promoter       AmpR promoter: bla
   7646..8506    +  CDS            AmpR: β-lactamase; bla; confers resistance to ampicillin, carbenicillin, and related antibiotics
>Addgene plasmid #237489 | CL20_MSCV-NUP98::KDM5A-ires-GFP | addgene full sequence | sequence record 471184 | Addgene NGS Result
TTGAGATCCTTTTTTTCTGCGCGTAATCTGCTGCTTGCAAACAAAAAAACCACCGCTACCAGCGGTGGTT
TGTTTGCCGGATCAAGAGCTACCAACTCTTTTTCCGAAGGTAACTGGCTTCAGCAGAGCGCAGATACCAA
ATACTGTTCTTCTAGTGTAGCCGTAGTTAGGCCACCACTTCAAGAACTCTGTAGCACCGCCTACATACCT
CGCTCTGCTAATCCTGTTACCAGTGGCTGCTGCCAGTGGCGATAAGTCGTGTCTTACCGGGTTGGACTCA
AGACGATAGTTACCGGATAAGGCGCAGCGGTCGGGCTGAACGGGGGGTTCGTGCACACAGCCCAGCTTGG
AGCGAACGACCTACACCGAACTGAGATACCTACAGCGTGAGCTATGAGAAAGCGCCACGCTTCCCGAAGG
GAGAAAGGCGGACAGGTATCCGGTAAGCGGCAGGGTCGGAACAGGAGAGCGCACGAGGGAGCTTCCAGGG
GGAAACGCCTGGTATCTTTATAGTCCTGTCGGGTTTCGCCACCTCTGACTTGAGCGTCGATTTTTGTGAT
GCTCGTCAGGGGGGCGGAGCCTATGGAAAAACGCCAGCAACGCGGCCTTTTTACGGTTCCTGGCCTTTTG
CTGGCCTTTTGCTCACATGTTCTTTCCTGCGTTATCCCCTGATTCTGTGGATAACCGTATTACCGCCTTT
GAGTGAGCTGATACCGCTCGCCGCAGCCGAACGACCGAGCGCAGCGAGTCAGTGAGCGAGGAAGCGGAAG
AGCGCCCAATACGCAAACCGCCTCTCCCCGCGCGTTGGCCGATTCATTAATGCAGCTGGCACGACAGGTT
TCCCGACTGGAAAGCGGGCAGTGAGCGCAACGCAATTAATGTGAGTTAGCTCACTCATTAGGCACCCCAG
GCTTTACACTTTATGCTTCCGGCTCGTATGTTGTGTGGAATTGTGAGCGGATAACAATTTCACAATTCTC
CCCAGCTCTTTCTGCGCTGTCCATAATGAACTATTTCAGGAGTATTGGAGTATGTGGATTCAAAACAGTG
GCTAATTGAGTCAGGATTACTTAATATTCGACTCCTACCCTCAGAATGTTGTTCTCCAACTTCAAGAAAC
TGTTACCCATGAAAGACCCCCGCTGACGGGTAGTCAATCACTCAGAGGAGACCCTCCCAAGGAACAGCGA
GACCACAAGTCGGATGCAACTGCAAGAGGGTTTATTGGATACACGGGTACCCGGGCGACGCAGTCTATCG
GAGGACTGGCGCGCCGAGTGAGGGGTTGTGGGCTCTTTTATTGAGCTCGGGGAGCAGAAGCGCGCGAACA
GAAGCGAGAAGCGAACTGATTGGTTAGTTCAAATAAGGCACAGGGTCATTTCAGGTCCTTGGGGCACCCT
GGAAACATCTGATGGTTCTCTAGAAACTGCTGAGGGCGGGACCGCATCTGGGGACCATCTGTTCTTGGCC
CTGAGCCGGGGCAGGAACTGCTTACCACAGATATCCTGTTTGGCCCATATTCTGCTGTCTCTCTGTTCCT
AACCTTGATCTGAACTTCTCTATTCTCAGTTATGTATTTTCCATGCCTTGCAAAATGGCGTTACTTAAGC
TAGCTTGCCAAACCTACAGGTGGGGTCTTTCATTCCCCCCTTTTTCTGGAGACTAAATAAAATCTTTTAT
TTTATCGATAAGCTTGGCTGCAGGTCGACGGTATCGATAAGCTTGATAATTCTTAATTAATTCATTACTT
GTACAGCTCGTCCATGCCGAGAGTGATCCCGGCGGCGGTCACGAACTCCAGCAGGACCATGTGATCGCGC
TTCTCGTTGGGGTCTTTGCTCAGGGCGGACTGGGTGCTCAGGTAGTGGTTGTCGGGCAGCAGCACGGGGC
CGTCGCCGATGGGGGTGTTCTGCTGGTAGTGGTCGGCGAGCTGCACGCTGCCGTCCTCGATGTTGTGGCG
GATCTTGAAGTTCGCCTTGATGCCGTTCTTCTGCTTGTCGGCCATGATATAGACGTTGTGGCTGTTGTAG
TTGTACTCCAGCTTGTGCCCCAGGATGTTGCCGTCCTCCTTGAAGTCGATGCCCTTCAGCTCGATGCGGT
TCACCAGGGTGTCGCCCTCGAACTTCACCTCGGCGCGGGTCTTGTAGTTGCCGTCGTCCTTGAAGAAGAT
GGTGCGCTCCTGGACGTAGCCTTCGGGCATGGCGGACTTGAAGAAGTCGTGCTGCTTCATGTGGTCGGGG
TAGCGGCTGAAGCACTGCACGCCGTAGGTCAGGGTGGTCACGAGGGTGGGCCAGGGCACGGGCAGCTTGC
CGGTGGTGCAGATGAACTTCAGGGTCAGCTTGCCGTAGGTGGCATCGCCCTCGCCCTCGCCAGACACGCT
GAACTTGTGGCCGTTTACGTCGCCGTCCAGCTCGACCAGGATGGGCACCACCCCGGTGAACAGCTCCTCG
CCCTTGCTCACCATGGTTGTGGCCATATTATCATCGTGTTTTTCAAAGGAAAACCACGTCCCCGTGGTTC
GGGGGGCCTAGACGTTTTTTTAACCTCGACTAAACACATGTAAAGCATGTGCACCGAGGCCCCAGATCAG
ATCCCATACAATGGGGTACCTTCTGGGCATCCTTCAGCCCCTTGTTGAATACGCTTGAGGAGAGCCATTT
GACTCTTTCCACAACTATCCAACTCACAACGTGGCACTGGGGTTGTGCCGCCTTTGCAGGTGTATCTTAT
ACACGTGGCTTTTGGCCGCAGAGGCACCTGTCGCCAGGTGGGGGGTTCCGCTGCCTGCAAAGGGTCGCTA
CAGACGTTGTTTGTCTTCAAGAAGCTTCCAGAGGAACTGCTTCCTTCACGACATTCAACAGACCTTGCAT
TCCTTTGGCGAGAGGGGAAAGACCCCTAGGAATGCTCGTCAAGAAGACAGGGCCAGGTTTCCGGGCCCTC
ACATTGCCAAAAGACGGCAATATGGTGGAAAATAACATATAGACAAACGCACACCGGCCTTATTCCAAGC
GGCTTCGGCCAGTAACGTTAGGGGGGGGGGGCGGAATTCGCCCTTATGTCCCAAACTAACCAAGCATCTG
CTAACTGGTCTCTTTAAGATCCTCCATTGGTAGTTTGTAGCTCATTATGAAGGAAGGAGGTGGTGCTGGA
CCTGGGCTAACTGGCCCCTGCTTCTTTGCACAGTTTATACAGATGTAATCTTCATTTTCAGCCATTTCTG
GAGATACACCCACACAAACTTGATGAAACCACTCATCACAGCCACCATCACATTGTACCCAGTCTACCTT
GTCCTTGCAGGGCCTTTGGCAGTTCTGTGCTGCGCACACAGCATTCTCATCATCAGACTCCTCTGCTCCT
GACCAGTCATACTTTGAGGGGATGTCCAGCACCTTTTTCTCTCTTTTCTTTTCAGTGCTCTCTTTCACAA
GTTCAACTTTGGCTGCAGCAGCCTTCTCCTTCTTTTTCTTTCTCTCTTCTTCTTTTGCTAGTTTCTTGGC
CAGTTTATTCAGCTCCTTTGATTTGTCTGCACCTAATTTTAATTTCTTCTTTCTAGGTTTGTCCATTTTC
TTTAACTCCTTGGACTTCTGTTTTCCTTCTCCAAAAAGTTGCTCTACCTTTTCTAGCTTCCGTTTCCGTT
TCTTCTCTGAAGAGTCCTTTCCTTTCACTTTTAGTGGTTTCTCTTCCATGCTGTCATCCTCTTCCTTCTT
CTTAGGGTCTGACATCGGATTCCGGAAGAGAGGAGAGTCTCCAAAAGGTGAGTATGTTAGACTATTGATG
TGCTGCTGGAGAACAGCCTGCTGGGCAGCAGAAGCATTTGGATCTGTCAAAGCTACTGGGGCCTGGGGGG
CTCCAAAGCCCAAAGTGGCTGTCGTAGTATTAAATCCAGGGGCCCCAAAGGCTCCTGTACCAAGAGGCCC
TCCAATCTTAGGTTGGTTGTTCCCAAACAAAGATGCCTGTCCAGCACCAAGAGCTGTTCCAAATCCTGCA
CCAAGCCCAGTTCCAAGAGTCCCAGGTGCTGGTTTACTTCCAAAAATACTATTCCCACTGGTATTTGTGC
CAAAACCAAAGAGCCCGCCACTGGTTGTACCAAATGAAGGTGCACTGGTTGTGCTGCTTCCAAATGTAGT
AAGCTTGTTATTGCCAAACAGGGTCGAACCAACAGCACCAAATCCAGTATTGGTCTGCCCAAAGAGACCT
GTTCCTGTTCCAAATGCTGTCCCAGTGCTGGTGTTTGTAGCTGTCCCAAAAAGACCTCCAGGCTGTGAGG
CTTGGGTTACTCCAAATAATCCCATGGTGTTGGTGCTTGGCTGTCCTATGGTGCTGGTATTACCAAAGGA
AAAGCCAGTGTTCTGGGTGGTTGTAGCCTGGCCAAATGGTTTGCTGAAGAGGCTGGTAGTCTGCTGATTC
TGTTGGCCAAAGAGACCACCTGGATTTGTTCCAAATCCAGTTGTACTAGTTCCAAAGGCAGTTTTGTTCT
GACCATATGCAAAGCCTGAATTAGTGGTGGAGGAGCTGAAGAGTCCTGTTGCGCTGGAAGTGGCTGGAGA
AGACCCAAACAAGCCAGTTGTGGTACCTGCTCCCACCTGGTTCTGTGGGCCCTTCCTGTTAGCCTGATAA
TCCTCTAAACGAAGTTCCTCTAGTGACTTGCTTTCATATTCTTTCATAGCAGTAATACACTGGTGCTTGG
TACTTATGTTAGTGCTAACTCCAGCTTTGACCATAGTATCTGTACCAGTTGGAGGGTTAAATTTAATAGT
AGTCCCAGTAGGAGCAGCTGTAAAACTACTTGGCCCAAAGAGGGAGCCAGATGTGCTGCCAAAAGGATTA
GAGGTGGTATTTGTGGTTCCAAAGAGTCCTCCACTGCTAGTACTGGTTCCAAAATTGCCAAAGCCAGTTG
GTTTATTTTGTGCAAAGGCATTGTTTTGGGATGAGAAGAGACTGGTCCCTGTGCTTGCAGTTCCAAACAA
GGTATTTGCTGTTCCTGTTGACGTACCAAACCCAAAGCCAGTGCTTGTGGAGGTAGCTGGCTGGCTAAAT
GAACTGGTTCCAAACAATCCTCCTGGTTTAGTCTGTGAATTTCCAAAGAGGCCTCCAGTATTGTTGCTAG
AACCAAATGCAGATGTTCCAAATGCCCCTCCACTAGTAGTGCCAAAGCCAGTATTCTGTCCAAATGTTGA
AGTTGTGCCAAAGCCACCTGTGCCACCCCCAAAGGGTGTTCCAAATGATTTGTTAAACATCTTCAAAATG
AGTCTTTGTTTCAGAAAGCGCGAAGGGCGAATTCGTTAACCTCGAGAGATCTAATTCCGGCGCCTAGAGA
AGGAGTGAGGGCTGGATAAAGGGAGGATCGAGGCGGGGTCGAACGAGGAGGTTCAAGGGGGAGAGACGGG
GCGGATGGAGGAAGAGGAGGCGGAGGCTTAGGGTGTACAAAGGGCTTGACCCAGGGAGGGGGGTCAAAAG
CCAAGGCTTCCCAGGTCACGATGTAGGGGACCTGGTCTGGGTGTCCATGCGGGCCAGGTGAAAAGACCTT
GATCTTAACCTGGGTGATGAGGTCTCGGTTAAAGGTGCCGTCTCGCGGCCATCCGACGTTAAAGGTTGGC
CATTCTGCAGAGCAGAAGGTAACCCAACGTCTCTTCTTGACATCTACCGACTGGTTGTGAGCGATCCGCT
CGACATCTTTCCAGTGACCTAAGGTCAAACTTAAGGGAGTGGTAACAGTCTGGCCCTAATTTTCAGACAA
ATACAGAAACACAGTCAGACAGAGACAACACAGAACGATGCTGCAGCGCTGCAGCAGACAAGACGCGCGG
CTTCGGTTCCAAACCGAAAGCAAAAATTCAGACGGAGGCGGGAACTGTTTTAGGTTCTCGTCTCCTACCA
GAACCACATATCCTGACGGGGTCGGATTCCACATCGACTCCCTTCCTCAGGTCGGGCCACAAAAACGGCC
CCCAAAGTCCCTGGGACGTCTCCCAGGGTTGCGGCCGGGTGTTCAGAACTCGTCAGTTCCACCACGGGTC
CGCCAGATACAGAGCTAGTTAGCTAACTAGTACAGACGCAGGCGCAAACATTAGATGCCGGCACAAACAC
GCACAAAGACAGAGACAGACACGAAACGACCGCTGGCCAGCTTACCTCCCGGCGGGGGGGTCGGTGGTCC
CTGGGCAGGGGTCTCCAAATCTCGGTGGAACCTCCAAATGAAAGACCCCCGAGGTGGGCAGTCAATCAAT
CTGAGGAGACCCTCCCAAGGATCAGCGAGTCCACGATTCGGATGCAAACAGCAAGAGGCTTTATTGGGAA
TACGGGTACCCGGGCGACGCAGTCTATCGGAGGACTGGCGCGCCGAGTGAGGGGTTGTGGGCTCTTTTAT
TGAGCTCGGGGAGCAGAAGCGCGCGAACAGAAGCGAGAAGCGAACTGATTGGTTAGTTCAAATAAGGCAC
AGGGTCATTTCAGGTCCTTGGGGCACCCTGGAAACATCTGATGGTTCTCTAGAAACTGCTGAGGGCGGGA
CCGCATCTGGGGACCATCTGTTCTTGGCCCTGAGCCGGGGCAGGAACTGCTTACCACAGATATCCTGTTT
GGCCCATATTCTGCTGTCTCTCTGTTCCTAACCTTGATCTGAACTTCTCTATTCTCAGTTATGTATTTTC
CATGCCTTGCAAAATGGCGTTACTTAAGCTAGCTTGCCAAACCTACAGGTGGGGTCTTTCATTCCCCCCT
TTTTCTGGAGACTAAATAAAATCTTTTATTTTATCTATGGCTCGTACTCTATAGGCTTCAGCTGGTGATA
TTGTTGAGTCAAAACTAGAGCCTGGACCACTGATATCCTGTCTTTAACAAATTGGACTAATCGCCTCTAC
GCCGGACGCATCGTGGCCGGCATCACCGGCGCCACAGGTGCGGTTGCTGGCGCCTATATCGCCGACATCA
CCGATGGGGAAGATCGGGCTCGCCACTTCGGGCTCATGAGCGCTTGTTTCGGCGTGGGTATGGTGGCAGG
CCCCGTGGCCGGGGGACTGTTGGGCGCCATCTCCTTGCATGCACCATTCCTTGCGCCGTCGTTTTACAAC
GTCGTGACTGGGAAAACCCTGGCGTTACCCAACTTAATCGCCTTGCAGCACATCCCCCTTTCGCCAGCTG
GCGTAATAGCGAAGAGGCCCGCACCGATCGCCCTTCCCAACAGTTGCGCAGCCTGAATGGCGAATGGCGC
CTGATGCGGTATTTTCTCCTTACGCATCTGTGCGGTATTTCACACCGCATATGGTGCACTCTCAGTACAA
TCTGCTCTGATGCCGCATAGTTAAGCCAGCCCCGACACCCGCCAACACCCGCTGACGCGCCCTGACGGGC
TTGTCTGCTCCCGGCATCCGCTTACAGACAAGCTGTGACCGTCTCCGGGAGCTGCATGTGTCAGAGGTTT
TCACCGTCATCACCGAAACGCGCGAGACGAAAGGGCCTCGTGATACGCCTATTTTTATAGGTTAATGTCA
TGATAATAATGGTTTCTTAGACGTCAGGTGGCACTTTTCGGGGAAATGTGCGCGGAACCCCTATTTGTTT
ATTTTTCTAAATACATTCAAATATGTATCCGCTCATGAGACAATAACCCTGATAAATGCTTCAATAATAT
TGAAAAAGGAAGAGTATGAGTATTCAACATTTCCGTGTCGCCCTTATTCCCTTTTTTGCGGCATTTTGCC
TTCCTGTTTTTGCTCACCCAGAAACGCTGGTGAAAGTAAAAGATGCTGAAGATCAGTTGGGTGCACGAGT
GGGTTACATCGAACTGGATCTCAACAGCGGTAAGATCCTTGAGAGTTTTCGCCCCGAAGAACGTTTTCCA
ATGATGAGCACTTTTAAAGTTCTGCTATGTGGCGCGGTATTATCCCGTATTGACGCCGGGCAAGAGCAAC
TCGGTCGCCGCATACACTATTCTCAGAATGACTTGGTTGAGTACTCACCAGTCACAGAAAAGCATCTTAC
GGATGGCATGACAGTAAGAGAATTATGCAGTGCTGCCATAACCATGAGTGATAACACTGCGGCCAACTTA
CTTCTGACAACGATCGGAGGACCGAAGGAGCTAACCGCTTTTTTGCACAACATGGGGGATCATGTAACTC
GCCTTGATCGTTGGGAACCGGAGCTGAATGAAGCCATACCAAACGACGAGCGTGACACCACGATGCCTGT
AGCAATGGCAACAACGTTGCGCAAACTATTAACTGGCGAACTACTTACTCTAGCTTCCCGGCAACAATTA
ATAGACTGGATGGAGGCGGATAAAGTTGCAGGACCACTTCTGCGCTCGGCCCTTCCGGCTGGCTGGTTTA
TTGCTGATAAATCTGGAGCCGGTGAGCGTGGGTCTCGCGGTATCATTGCAGCACTGGGGCCAGATGGTAA
GCCCTCCCGTATCGTAGTTATCTACACGACGGGGAGTCAGGCAACTATGGATGAACGAAATAGACAGATC
GCTGAGATAGGTGCCTCACTGATTAAGCATTGGTAACTGTCAGACCAAGTTTACTCATATATACTTTAGA
TTGATTTAAAACTTCATTTTTAATTTAAAAGGATCTAGGTGAAGATCCTTTTTGATAATCTCATGACCAA
AATCCCTTAACGTGAGTTTTCGTTCCACTGAGCGTCAGACCCCGTAGAAAAGATCAAAGGATCTTC
